Addgene plasmid #111198: ECFP-TRAF1
Purpose: fluorescent fusion protein
Depositing lab: Johannes A. Schmid. Depositing organization: Medical University of Vienna.
Backbone
  Vector backbone: pECFP-C1
  Backbone manufacturer: Clontech
  Vector type: Mammalian Expression
  Selectable markers: Neomycin (select with G418)
Growth in bacteria
  Bacterial resistance: Kanamycin, 50 μg/mL
  Growth temperature: 37°C
  Growth strain: DH5alpha
  Copy number: High Copy
Gene/Insert
  Gene/Insert name: TRAF1
  Species: H. sapiens (human)
  Entrez Gene: TRAF1 (a.k.a. EBI6, MGC:10353)
  Tag / fusion protein: FLAG (N terminal on insert); ECFP (N terminal on backbone)
  Cloning method: Restriction Enzyme; 5′ cloning site Unknown (unknown if destroyed)
Terms and licenses: Academic/Nonprofit Terms; Industry Terms: Not Available to Industry
How to cite: ECFP-TRAF1 was a gift from Johannes A. Schmid (Addgene plasmid # 111198 ; http://n2t.net/addgene:111198 ; RRID:Addgene_111198)
