[The description below was written by a language model from this plasmid's Addgene catalogue record and pLannotate feature annotations shown in this document.]
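Description:
ECFP-TRAF1 is a mammalian expression plasmid built on the Clontech pECFP-C1 backbone and designed to produce human TRAF1 as a cyan fluorescent fusion protein. The sequenced construct is about 6.1 kb. Transcription is driven by the human cytomegalovirus immediate early enhancer and promoter. The open reading frame begins with ECFP, an Aequorea-derived cyan fluorescent protein, and continues through remnants of the multiple cloning site into a FLAG epitope and then the TRAF1 coding sequence. The expressed protein therefore carries ECFP at its extreme N terminus, with FLAG between the fluorophore and TRAF1. An SV40 polyadenylation signal terminates the transcript. The insert was introduced by restriction cloning, but the record does not state which sites were used.

In E. coli the plasmid replicates from a high-copy ColE1/pUC-type origin, and an f1 origin is also present. A single Tn5 aminoglycoside phosphotransferase gene provides selection in both hosts. A bacterial promoter upstream of it gives kanamycin resistance in bacteria, while the adjacent SV40 enhancer/early promoter, paired with an HSV TK polyadenylation signal, gives G418 resistance for selecting stably transfected mammalian cells. Several short fragment annotations (RSF ori, ble, bGH poly(A), large T antigen) look like partial matches to backbone sequence rather than functional elements.

TRAF1 is an adapter protein that regulates NF-κB and JNK activation and acts with TRAF2 in TNF receptor signalling and cell survival. The stated purpose is simply a fluorescent fusion protein. This is consistent with imaging TRAF1 localisation in live cells, and the FLAG tag would additionally allow antibody-based detection or pull-down.
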