Features (pLannotate 1.2.2; 18 found; start..end, strand, type, name):
      1..51      +  rep_origin     RSF ori (fragment): Plasmids containing the RSF 1030 origin of replication can be propagated in E. coli cells that contain additional plasmids with compatible origins.
    119..422     +  enhancer       CMV enhancer: human cytomegalovirus immediate early enhancer
    423..626     +  promoter       CMV promoter: human cytomegalovirus (CMV) immediate early promoter
    671..1387    +  CDS            ECFP: ECFP is a basic (constitutively fluorescent) cyan fluorescent protein published in 1996, derived from Aequorea victoria. It has low acid sensitivity.
   1388..1424    +  misc_feature   MCS (fragment): multiple cloning site
   1433..1452    +  CDS            FLAG (fragment): FLAG® epitope tag, followed by an enterokinase cleavage site
   1466..2698    +  CDS            TRAF1: TRAF1_HUMAN - Also known as EBI6. Experimental evidence at protein level: Swiss-Prot protein existence level 1. Adapter molecule that regulates the activation of NF-kappa-B and JNK. Plays a role in the regulation of cell survival and apoptosis. The heterotrimer formed by TRAF1 and TRAF2 is part of a E3 ubiquitin- protein ligase complex that promotes ubiquitination of target proteins, such as MAP3K14. The TRAF1/TRAF2 complex recruits the antiapoptotic E3 protein-ubiquitin ligases BIRC2 and BIRC3 to TNFRSF1B/TNFR2. From Homo sapiens (Human).
   2837..2863    +  misc_feature   MCS (fragment): multiple cloning site
   2880..2964    +  CDS            large T antigen (fragment): large T antigen from SV40 (simian virus 40)
   2987..3108    +  polyA_signal   SV40 poly(A) signal: SV40 polyadenylation signal
   3142..3570    -  rep_origin     f1 ori (sequence partly withheld): f1 bacteriophage origin of replication; arrow indicates direction of (+) strand synthesis
   3597..3701    +  promoter       AmpR promoter: bla
   3703..4060    +  promoter       SV40 promoter: SV40 enhancer and early promoter
   4095..4889    +  CDS            NeoR/KanR: aminoglycoside phosphotransferase from Tn5; aph(3')-II (or nptII); confers resistance to neomycin, kanamycin, and G418 (Geneticin®)
   4910..5062    +  CDS            ble (fragment): BLE_KLEPN - Experimental evidence at protein level: Swiss-Prot protein existence level 1. Binding protein with a strong affinity to the bleomycin family of antibiotics. Binds to CL990; an antimitotic-antibiotic compound. From Klebsiella pneumoniae.
   5121..5168    +  polyA_signal   HSV TK poly(A) signal: herpes simplex virus thymidine kinase polyadenylation signal (Cole and Stacy, 1985)
   5259..5275    -  polyA_signal   bGH poly(A) signal (fragment): bovine growth hormone polyadenylation signal
   5497..6085    +  rep_origin     ori: high-copy-number ColE1/pMB1/pBR322/pUC origin of replication
>Addgene plasmid #111198 | ECFP-TRAF1 | addgene full sequence | sequence record 213171 | Addgene NGS Result
CATGTTCTTTCCTGCGTTATCCCCTGATTCTGTGGATAACCGTATTACCGCCATGCATTAGTTATTAATA
GTAATCAATTACGGGGTCATTAGTTCATAGCCCATATATGGAGTTCCGCGTTACATAACTTACGGTAAAT
GGCCCGCCTGGCTGACCGCCCAACGACCCCCGCCCATTGACGTCAATAATGACGTATGTTCCCATAGTAA
CGCCAATAGGGACTTTCCATTGACGTCAATGGGTGGAGTATTTACGGTAAACTGCCCACTTGGCAGTACA
TCAAGTGTATCATATGCCAAGTACGCCCCCTATTGACGTCAATGACGGTAAATGGCCCGCCTGGCATTAT
GCCCAGTACATGACCTTATGGGACTTTCCTACTTGGCAGTACATCTACGTATTAGTCATCGCTATTACCA
TGGTGATGCGGTTTTGGCAGTACATCAATGGGCGTGGATAGCGGTTTGACTCACGGGGATTTCCAAGTCT
CCACCCCATTGACGTCAATGGGAGTTTGTTTTGGCACCAAAATCAACGGGACTTTCCAAAATGTCGTAAC
AACTCCGCCCCATTGACGCAAATGGGCGGTAGGCGTGTACGGTGGGAGGTCTATATAAGCAGAGCTGGTT
TAGTGAACCGTCAGATCCGCTAGCGCTACCGGTCGCCACCATGGTGAGCAAGGGCGAGGAGCTGTTCACC
GGGGTGGTGCCCATCCTGGTCGAGCTGGACGGCGACGTAAACGGCCACAAGTTCAGCGTGTCCGGCGAGG
GCGAGGGCGATGCCACCTACGGCAAGCTGACCCTGAAGTTCATCTGCACCACCGGCAAGCTGCCCGTGCC
CTGGCCCACCCTCGTGACCACCCTGACCTGGGGCGTGCAGTGCTTCAGCCGCTACCCCGACCACATGAAG
CAGCACGACTTCTTCAAGTCCGCCATGCCCGAAGGCTACGTCCAGGAGCGCACCATCTTCTTCAAGGACG
ACGGCAACTACAAGACCCGCGCCGAGGTGAAGTTCGAGGGCGACACCCTGGTGAACCGCATCGAGCTGAA
GGGCATCGACTTCAAGGAGGACGGCAACATCCTGGGGCACAAGCTGGAGTACAACTACATCAGCCACAAC
GTCTATATCACCGCCGACAAGCAGAAGAACGGCATCAAGGCCAACTTCAAGATCCGCCACAACATCGAGG
ACGGCAGCGTGCAGCTCGCCGACCACTACCAGCAGAACACCCCCATCGGCGACGGCCCCGTGCTGCTGCC
CGACAACCACTACCTGAGCACCCAGTCCGCCCTGAGCAAAGACCCCAACGAGAAGCGCGATCACATGGTC
CTGCTGGAGTTCGTGACCGCCGCCGGGATCACTCTCGGCATGGACGAGCTGTACAAGTCCGGACTCAGAT
CTCGAGCTCAAGCTTCGAATTCTGAGATGGACTACAAGGACGACGATGACAAAGCCTCCAGCTCAGGCAG
CAGTCCTCGCCCGGCCCCTGATGAGAATGAGTTTCCCTTTGGGTGCCCTCCCACCGTCTGCCAGGACCCA
AAGGAGCCCAGGGCTCTCTGCTGTGCAGGCTGTCTCTCTGAGAACCCGAGGAATGGCGAGGATCAGATCT
GCCCCAAATGCAGAGGGGAAGACCTCCAGTCTATAAGCCCAGGAAGCCGTCTTCGAACTCAGGAGAAGGC
TCACCCCGAGGTGGCTGAGGCTGGAATTGGGTGCCCCTTTGCAGGTGTCGGCTGCTCCTTCAAGGGAAGC
CCACAGTCTGTGCAAGAGCATGAGGTCACCTCCCAGACCTCCCACCTAAACCTGCTGTTGGGGTTCATGA
AACAGTGGAAGGCCCGGCTGGGCTGTGGCCTGGAGTCTGGGCCCATGGCCCTGGAGCAGAACCTGTCAGA
CCTGCAGCTGCAGGCAGCCGTGGAAGTGGCGGGGGACCTGGAGGTCGATTGCTACCGGGCACCCTGCTCC
GAGAGCCAGGAGGAGCTGGCCCTGCAGCACTTCATGAAGGAGAAGCTTCTGGCTGAGCTGGAGGGGAAGC
TGCGTGTGTTTGAGAACATTGTTGCTGTCCTCAACAAGGAGGTGGAGGCCTCCCACCTGGCCCTGGCCAC
CTCTATCCACCAGAGCCAGCTGGACCGTGAGCGCATCCTGAGCTTGGAGCAGAGGGTGGTGGAGCTTCAG
CAGACCCTGGCCCAGAAAGACCAGGCCCTGGGCAAGCTGGAGCAGAGCTTGCGCCTCATGGAGGAGGCCT
CCTTCGATGGCACTTTCCTGTGGAAGATCACCAATGTCACCAGGCGGTGCCATGAGTCGGCCTGTGGCAG
GACCGTCAGCCTCTTCTCCCCAGCCTTCTACACTGCCAAGTATGGCTACAAGTTGTGCCTGCGGCTGTAC
CTGAATGGAGATGGCACTGGAAAGAGAACCCATCTGTCGCTCTTCATCGTGATCATGAGAGGGGAGTATG
ATGCGCTGCTGCCGTGGCCCTTCCGGAACAAGGTCACCTTCATGCTGCTGGACCAGAACAACCGTGAGCA
CGCCATTGACGCCTTCCGGCCTGACCTAAGCTCAGCGTCCTTCCAGAGGCCCCAGAGTGAAACCAACGTG
GCCAGTGGATGCCCACTCTTCTTCCCCCTCAGCAAACTGCAGTCACCCAAGCACGCCTACGTGAAGGACG
ACACAATGTTCCTCAAGTGCATTGTGGAGACCAGCACTTAGGGTGGGCGGGGCTCCTGAGGGAGCTCCAA
CTCAGAAGGGAGCTAGCCAGAGGACTGTGATGCCCTGCCCTTGGCACCCAAGACCTCAGGGCACAAAGAT
GGGTGAAGGCTGGCATGATCCAAGCAAGACTGAGGGGTCGACGGTACCGCGGGCCCGGGATCCACCGGAT
CTAGATAACTGATCATAATCAGCCATACCACATTTGTAGAGGTTTTACTTGCTTTAAAAAACCTCCCACA
CCTCCCCCTGAACCTGAAACATAAAATGAATGCAATTGTTGTTGTTAACTTGTTTATTGCAGCTTATAAT
GGTTACAAATAAAGCAATAGCATCACAAATTTCACAAATAAAGCATTTTTTTCACTGCATTCTAGTTGTG
GTTTGTCCAAACTCATCAATGTATCTTAAGGCGTAAATTGTAAGCGTTAATATTTTGTTAAAATTCGCGT
TAAATTTTTGTTAAATCAGCTCATTTTTTAACCAATAGGCCGAAATCGGCAAAATCCCTTATAAATCAAA
AGAATAGACCGAGATAGGGT
[37 nt withheld, positions 3241-3277]
AAAGAACGTGGACTCCAACGTCAAAGG
[49 nt withheld, positions 3305-3353]
T
[91 nt withheld, positions 3355-3445]
G
[124 nt withheld, positions 3447-3570]
CAGGTGGCACTTTTCGGGGAAATGTGCGCGGAACCCCTATTTGTTTATTTTTCTAAATACATTCAAATAT
GTATCCGCTCATGAGACAATAACCCTGATAAATGCTTCAATAATATTGAAAAAGGAAGAGTCCTGAGGCG
GAAAGAACCAGCTGTGGAATGTGTGTCAGTTAGGGTGTGGAAAGTCCCCAGGCTCCCCAGCAGGCAGAAG
TATGCAAAGCATGCATCTCAATTAGTCAGCAACCAGGTGTGGAAAGTCCCCAGGCTCCCCAGCAGGCAGA
AGTATGCAAAGCATGCATCTCAATTAGTCAGCAACCATAGTCCCGCCCCTAACTCCGCCCATCCCGCCCC
TAACTCCGCCCAGTTCCGCCCATTCTCCGCCCCATGGCTGACTAATTTTTTTTATTTATGCAGAGGCCGA
GGCCGCCTCGGCCTCTGAGCTATTCCAGAAGTAGTGAGGAGGCTTTTTTGGAGGCCTAGGCTTTTGCAAA
GATCGATCAAGAGACAGGATGAGGATCGTTTCGCATGATTGAACAAGATGGATTGCACGCAGGTTCTCCG
GCCGCTTGGGTGGAGAGGCTATTCGGCTATGACTGGGCACAACAGACAATCGGCTGCTCTGATGCCGCCG
TGTTCCGGCTGTCAGCGCAGGGGCGCCCGGTTCTTTTTGTCAAGACCGACCTGTCCGGTGCCCTGAATGA
ACTGCAAGACGAGGCAGCGCGGCTATCGTGGCTGGCCACGACGGGCGTTCCTTGCGCAGCTGTGCTCGAC
GTTGTCACTGAAGCGGGAAGGGACTGGCTGCTATTGGGCGAAGTGCCGGGGCAGGATCTCCTGTCATCTC
ACCTTGCTCCTGCCGAGAAAGTATCCATCATGGCTGATGCAATGCGGCGGCTGCATACGCTTGATCCGGC
TACCTGCCCATTCGACCACCAAGCGAAACATCGCATCGAGCGAGCACGTACTCGGATGGAAGCCGGTCTT
GTCGATCAGGATGATCTGGACGAAGAGCATCAGGGGCTCGCGCCAGCCGAACTGTTCGCCAGGCTCAAGG
CGAGCATGCCCGACGGCGAGGATCTCGTCGTGACCCATGGCGATGCCTGCTTGCCGAATATCATGGTGGA
AAATGGCCGCTTTTCTGGATTCATCGACTGTGGCCGGCTGGGTGTGGCGGACCGCTATCAGGACATAGCG
TTGGCTACCCGTGATATTGCTGAAGAGCTTGGCGGCGAATGGGCTGACCGCTTCCTCGTGCTTTACGGTA
TCGCCGCTCCCGATTCGCAGCGCATCGCCTTCTATCGCCTTCTTGACGAGTTCTTCTGAGCGGGACTCTG
GGGTTCGAAATGACCGACCAAGCGACGCCCAACCTGCCATCACGAGATTTCGATTCCACCGCCGCCTTCT
ATGAAAGGTTGGGCTTCGGAATCGTTTTCCGGGACGCCGGCTGGATGATCCTCCAGCGCGGGGATCTCAT
GCTGGAGTTCTTCGCCCACCCTAGGGGGAGGCTAACTGAAACACGGAAGGAGACAATACCGGAAGGAACC
CGCGCTATGACGGCAATAAAAAGACAGAATAAAACGCACGGTGTTGGGTCGTTTGTTCATAAACGCGGGG
TTCGGTCCCAGGGCTGGCACTCTGTCGATACCCCACCGAGACCCCATTGGGGCCAATACGCCCGCGTTTC
TTCCTTTTCCCCACCCCACCCCCCAAGTTCGGGTGAAGGCCCAGGGCTCGCAGCCAACGTCGGGGCGGCA
GGCCCTGCCATAGCCTCAGGTTACTCATATATACTTTAGATTGATTTAAAACTTCATTTTTAATTTAAAA
GGATCTAGGTGAAGATCCTTTTTGATAATCTCATGACCAAAATCCCTTAACGTGAGTTTTCGTTCCACTG
AGCGTCAGACCCCGTAGAAAAGATCAAAGGATCTTCTTGAGATCCTTTTTTTCTGCGCGTAATCTGCTGC
TTGCAAACAAAAAAACCACCGCTACCAGCGGTGGTTTGTTTGCCGGATCAAGAGCTACCAACTCTTTTTC
CGAAGGTAACTGGCTTCAGCAGAGCGCAGATACCAAATACTGTTCTTCTAGTGTAGCCGTAGTTAGGCCA
CCACTTCAAGAACTCTGTATCACCGCCTACATACCTCGCTCTGCTAATCCTGTTACCAGTGGCTGCTGCC
AGTGGCGATAAGTCGTGTCTTACCGGGTTGGACTCAAGACGATAGTTACCGGATAAGGCGCAGCGGTCGG
GCTGAACGGGGGGTTCGTGCACACAGCCCAGCTTGGAGCGAACGACCTACACCGAACTGAGATACCTACA
GCGTGAGCTATGAGAAAGCGCCACGCTTCCCGAAGGGAGAAAGGCGGACAGGTATCCGGTAAGCGGCAGG
GTCGGAACAGGAGAGCGCACGAGGGAGCTTCCAGGGGGAAACGCCTGGTATCTTTATAGTCCTGTCGGGT
TTCGCCACCTCTGACTTGAGCGTCGATTTTTGTGATGCTCGTCAGGGGGGCGGAGCCTATGGAAAAACGC
CAGCAACGCGGCCTTTTTACGGTTCCTGGCCTTTTGCTGGCCTTTTGCTCA
